Addgene plasmid #57244: PS-CFP2-Paxillin-22
Purpose: Localization: Focal Adhesions, Excitation: 400 / 490, Emission: 468 / 511
Depositing lab: Michael Davidson. Depositing organization: Florida State University, Tallahassee.
Backbone
  Vector backbone: PS-CFP2
  Backbone size w/o insert (bp): 4750
  Vector type: Mammalian Expression
  Selectable markers: Neomycin (select with G418)
Growth in bacteria
  Bacterial resistance: Kanamycin, 50 μg/mL
  Growth temperature: 37°C
  Growth strain: DH5alpha
  Copy number: High Copy
Gene/Insert
  Gene/Insert name: Paxillin (alt name: NM_204984.1)
  Species: G. gallus (chicken)
  Promoter: CMV
  Tag / fusion protein: PS-CFP2
  Cloning method: Unknown
  Sequencing primers: 5′ CMV-F; 3′ SV40pA-R
Terms and licenses: Academic/Nonprofit Terms; Industry Terms
Depositor comments: . Excitation = 400 / 490; Emission = 468 / 511
How to cite: PS-CFP2-Paxillin-22 was a gift from Michael Davidson (Addgene plasmid # 57244 ; http://n2t.net/addgene:57244 ; RRID:Addgene_57244)
