[The description below was written by a language model from this plasmid's Addgene catalogue record and pLannotate feature annotations shown in this document.]
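Description:
PS-CFP2-Paxillin-22 is a mammalian expression plasmid built on the PS-CFP2 backbone, an N1-style fluorescent protein fusion vector, and it encodes chicken (Gallus gallus) paxillin fused to the photoswitchable fluorescent protein PS-CFP2. In the annotated 6,394-nt sequence, the human cytomegalovirus immediate-early enhancer and promoter drive the paxillin coding sequence. This is followed by a short stretch of residual multiple cloning site that serves as a linker, then the mammalian codon-optimized PS-CFP2 open reading frame, so the fluorescent protein sits at the C-terminus of paxillin. An SV40 polyadenylation signal terminates the transcript. The small "large T antigen" fragment annotated just upstream of it probably reflects sequence that comes along with the SV40 polyA region rather than a functional element.

The plasmid replicates in E. coli from a high-copy ColE1/pUC-type origin and also carries an f1 origin for single-stranded DNA production. A single Tn5 aminoglycoside phosphotransferase gene (NeoR/KanR) provides selection in both hosts. A bacterial bla-type promoter drives it for kanamycin resistance in bacteria, and the SV40 enhancer/early promoter drives it for G418 selection of stably transfected mammalian cells, with an HSV TK polyadenylation signal downstream. The short ble and bGH polyA fragments appear to be incidental matches or backbone remnants.

Paxillin is an adaptor protein at sites of actin–membrane attachment, so the fusion acts as a focal adhesion marker. PS-CFP2 converts from cyan to green emission, and the record lists excitation/emission of 400/468 nm before and 490/511 nm after switching. This makes the construct suited to live-cell imaging in which a chosen subpopulation of paxillin is photoconverted and tracked, for example to follow focal adhesion dynamics and protein turnover.
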