Features (pLannotate 1.2.2; 16 found; start..end, strand, type, name):
      1..304     +  enhancer       CMV enhancer: human cytomegalovirus immediate early enhancer
    305..508     +  promoter       CMV promoter: human cytomegalovirus (CMV) immediate early promoter
    540..2216    +  CDS            PXN: PAXI_CHICK - Experimental evidence at protein level: Swiss-Prot protein existence level 1. Cytoskeletal protein involved in actin-membrane attachment at sites of cell adhesion to the extracellular matrix (focal adhesion). Binds in vitro to vinculin as well as to the SH3 domain of c-SRC and, when tyrosine phosphorylated, to the SH2 domain of v-CRK. From Gallus gallus (Chicken).
   2217..2269    +  misc_feature   MCS: multiple cloning site
   2283..2999    +  CDS            PS-CFP2: photoswitchable cyan-to-green fluorescent protein mammalian codon-optimized
   3016..3099    +  CDS            large T antigen (fragment): large T antigen from SV40 (simian virus 40)
   3122..3243    +  polyA_signal   SV40 poly(A) signal: SV40 polyadenylation signal
   3277..3705    -  rep_origin     f1 ori (sequence partly withheld): f1 bacteriophage origin of replication; arrow indicates direction of (+) strand synthesis
   3732..3836    +  promoter       AmpR promoter: bla
   3838..4195    +  promoter       SV40 promoter: SV40 enhancer and early promoter
   4230..5024    +  CDS            NeoR/KanR: aminoglycoside phosphotransferase from Tn5; aph(3')-II (or nptII); confers resistance to neomycin, kanamycin, and G418 (Geneticin®)
   5045..5197    +  CDS            ble (fragment): BLE_KLEPN - Experimental evidence at protein level: Swiss-Prot protein existence level 1. Binding protein with a strong affinity to the bleomycin family of antibiotics. Binds to CL990; an antimitotic-antibiotic compound. From Klebsiella pneumoniae.
   5256..5303    +  polyA_signal   HSV TK poly(A) signal: herpes simplex virus thymidine kinase polyadenylation signal (Cole and Stacy, 1985)
   5394..5410    -  polyA_signal   bGH poly(A) signal (fragment): bovine growth hormone polyadenylation signal
   5632..6220    +  rep_origin     ori: high-copy-number ColE1/pMB1/pBR322/pUC origin of replication
   6335..6394    +  enhancer       CMV enhancer (fragment): human cytomegalovirus immediate early enhancer
>Addgene plasmid #57244 | PS-CFP2-Paxillin-22 | addgene full sequence | sequence record 209014 | Addgene NGS Result
CGTTACATAACTTACGGTAAATGGCCCGCCTGGCTGACCGCCCAACGACCCCCGCCCATTGACGTCAATA
ATGACGTATGTTCCCATAGTAACGCCAATAGGGACTTTCCATTGACGTCAATGGGTGGAGTATTTACGGT
AAACTGCCCACTTGGCAGTACATCAAGTGTATCATATGCCAAGTACGCCCCCTATTGACGTCAATGACGG
TAAATGGCCCGCCTGGCATTATGCCCAGTACATGACCTTATGGGACTTTCCTACTTGGCAGTACATCTAC
GTATTAGTCATCGCTATTACCATGGTGATGCGGTTTTGGCAGTACATCAATGGGCGTGGATAGCGGTTTG
ACTCACGGGGATTTCCAAGTCTCCACCCCATTGACGTCAATGGGAGTTTGTTTTGGCACCAAAATCAACG
GGACTTTCCAAAATGTCGTAACAACTCCGCCCCATTGACGCAAATGGGCGGTAGGCGTGTACGGTGGGAG
GTCTATATAAGCAGAGCTGGTTTAGTGAACCGTCAGATCCGCTAGCACCATGGACGACCTCGATGCCTTA
CTGGCAGACCTGGAATCCACCACCTCGCATATCTCTAAGCGACCGGTGTTTCTAACAGAGGAAACGCCTT
ACTCCTACCCAACTGGAAACCATACGTACCAGGAGATTGCTGTGCCACCGCCGGTGCCCCCGCCGCCTTC
CAGTGAGGCCCTAAATGGCACTGTGATTGACCCCTTAGACCAGTGGCAACCCAGCGTGTCCAGATACGGC
CACCAGCAACCTCAGTCCCAGTCTCCGATATACAGCTCTAGTGCCAAAAGCTCCAGTGCCTCTGTTCCTA
GAGACGGGCTCAGCTCCCCTTCTCCCCGTGCCAGTGAGGAGGAACACGTGTACAGCTTCCCAAACAAGCA
GAAGTCTGCAGAACCATCTCCCACAATGACCAGCACCTCCCTGGGCAGCAACCTCTCGGAACTGGACAGG
CTTCTCCTGGAACTGAATGCTGTTCAACATAATCCCCCCAGTGGCTTCTCAGCAGATGAAGTCAGCAGAA
GCCCATCACTGCCCAATGTGACCGGACCTCACTATGTCATCCCAGAGAGCAGCAGCTCTGCAGGAGGGAA
GGCTGCACCCCCTACAAAAGAAAAACCAAAGCGGAATGGTGGGCGTGGGATTGAAGATGTGCGTCCCAGT
GTGGAGAGCCTGCTGGATGAGCTGGAGAGCTCTGTGCCAAGCCCAGTCCCTGCAATCACTGTGAGCCAAG
GGGAGGTGAGCAGCCCCCAGCGTGTCAACGCCAGTCAGCAGCAGACCCGTATCTCTGCTTCTTCAGCTAC
ACGAGAACTGGATGAGCTGATGGCGTCCCTCTCTGACTTTAAGTTCATGGCACAGGGGAAAGCCGGCGGC
AGCAGCTCCCCACCATCCACCACCCCAAAGCCTGGCAGTCAGCTGGACACCATGCTGGGAAGTCTGCAGT
CTGACCTGAACAAACTGGGGGTAGCGACGGTCGCCAAGGGTGTGTGCGGAGCCTGCAAGAAGCCGATTGC
TGGGCAGGTAGTTACAGCCATGGGGAAGACCTGGCACCCTGAGCACTTCGTCTGCACCCACTGCCAGGAG
GAGATTGGATCACGGAACTTCTTTGAGCGGGATGGGCAGCCCTACTGTGAGAAGGACTATCACAACCTCT
TCTCTCCTCGCTGCTACTACTGCAATGGGCCAATCCTTGATAAAGTGGTGACGGCTTTGGACAGGACGTG
GCACCCTGAACACTTTTTCTGTGCCCAGTGTGGAGTTTTCTTTGGACCTGAAGGATTTCATGAGAAGGAT
GGCAAAGCCTATTGCCGCAAGGACTACTTTGACATGTTTGCTCCCAAGTGTGGAGGCTGTGCCCGGGCTA
TCCTGGAAAATTACATTTCTGCCTTAAACACCCTGTGGCACCCTGAGTGCTTTGTCTGTCGGGAATGTTT
CACACCGTTCATCAACGGCAGCTTCTTCGAGCACGACGGGCAGCCCTACTGCGAGGTGCATTACCACGAG
CGCCGCGGCTCGCTGTGCTCTGGCTGCCAGAAGCCCATCACGGGACGCTGCATCACTGCCATGGGCAAGA
AATTTCACCCCGAACACTTTGTCTGTGCCTTCTGCCTCAAGCAGCTCAACAAAGGAACCTTCAAAGAACA
GAACGACAAGCCCTACTGTCAGAACTGCTTTCTCAAACTCTTCTGTCTCGAGCTCAAGCTTCGAATTCTG
CAGTCGACGGTACCGCGGGCCCGGGATCCACCGGTCGCCACCATGAGCAAGGGCGCCGAGCTGTTCACCG
GCATCGTGCCCATCCTGATCGAGCTGAATGGCGATGTGAATGGCCACAAGTTCAGCGTGAGCGGCGAGGG
CGAGGGCGATGCCACCTACGGCAAGCTGACCCTGAAGTTCATCTGCACCACCGGCAAGCTGCCTGTGCCC
TGGCCCACCCTGGTGGCCACCCTGAGCTACGGCGTGCAGTGCTTCTCACGCTACCCCGATCACATGAAGC
AGCACGACTTCTTCAAGAGCGCCATGCCTGAGGGCTACATCCAGGAGCGCACCATCTTCTTCGAGGATGA
CGGCAACTACAAGACGCGCGCCGAGGTGAAGTTCGAGGGCGATACCCTGGTGAGTCGCATCGAGCTGACC
GGCACTGATTTCAAGGAGGATGGCAACATCCTGGGCAATAAGATGGAGTACAACTACAACGCCACCAATG
TGTACATCGTGGCCGACAAGGCCAGGAATGGCATCAAGGTGAACTTCAAGGTCCGCCACAACATCAAGGA
TGGCAGCGTGCAGCTGGCCGACCACTACCAGCAGAATACCCCCATCGGCGATGGCCCTGTGCTGCTGCCC
GATAACCACTACCTGTCCACCCAGAGCGCCCTGTCCAAGGACCCCAACGAGAAGCGCGATCACATGATCT
ACCTCGAGTTCGTGACCGCCGCCGCCATCACCCACGGCATGGATGAGCTGTACAAGTAAAGCGGCCGCGA
CTCTAGATCATAATCAGCCATACCACATTTGTAGAGGTTTTACTTGCTTTAAAAAACCTCCCACACCTCC
CCCTGAACCTGAAACATAAAATGAATGCAATTGTTGTTGTTAACTTGTTTATTGCAGCTTATAATGGTTA
CAAATAAAGCAATAGCATCACAAATTTCACAAATAAAGCATTTTTTTCACTGCATTCTAGTTGTGGTTTG
TCCAAACTCATCAATGTATCTTAAGGCGTAAATTGTAAGCGTTAATATTTTGTTAAAATTCGCGTTAAAT
TTTTGTTAAATCAGCTCATTTTTTAACCAATAGGCCGAAATCGGCAAAATCCCTTATAAATCAAAAGAAT
AGACCGAGATAGGGT
[37 nt withheld, positions 3376-3412]
AAAGAACGTGGACTCCAACGTCAAAGG
[49 nt withheld, positions 3440-3488]
T
[91 nt withheld, positions 3490-3580]
G
[124 nt withheld, positions 3582-3705]
CAGGTGGCACTTTTCGGGGAAATGTGCGCGGAACCCCTATTTGTTTATTTTTCTAAATACATTCAAATAT
GTATCCGCTCATGAGACAATAACCCTGATAAATGCTTCAATAATATTGAAAAAGGAAGAGTCCTGAGGCG
GAAAGAACCAGCTGTGGAATGTGTGTCAGTTAGGGTGTGGAAAGTCCCCAGGCTCCCCAGCAGGCAGAAG
TATGCAAAGCATGCATCTCAATTAGTCAGCAACCAGGTGTGGAAAGTCCCCAGGCTCCCCAGCAGGCAGA
AGTATGCAAAGCATGCATCTCAATTAGTCAGCAACCATAGTCCCGCCCCTAACTCCGCCCATCCCGCCCC
TAACTCCGCCCAGTTCCGCCCATTCTCCGCCCCATGGCTGACTAATTTTTTTTATTTATGCAGAGGCCGA
GGCCGCCTCGGCCTCTGAGCTATTCCAGAAGTAGTGAGGAGGCTTTTTTGGAGGCCTAGGCTTTTGCAAA
GATCGATCAAGAGACAGGATGAGGATCGTTTCGCATGATTGAACAAGATGGATTGCACGCAGGTTCTCCG
GCCGCTTGGGTGGAGAGGCTATTCGGCTATGACTGGGCACAACAGACAATCGGCTGCTCTGATGCCGCCG
TGTTCCGGCTGTCAGCGCAGGGGCGCCCGGTTCTTTTTGTCAAGACCGACCTGTCCGGTGCCCTGAATGA
ACTGCAAGACGAGGCAGCGCGGCTATCGTGGCTGGCCACGACGGGCGTTCCTTGCGCAGCTGTGCTCGAC
GTTGTCACTGAAGCGGGAAGGGACTGGCTGCTATTGGGCGAAGTGCCGGGGCAGGATCTCCTGTCATCTC
ACCTTGCTCCTGCCGAGAAAGTATCCATCATGGCTGATGCAATGCGGCGGCTGCATACGCTTGATCCGGC
TACCTGCCCATTCGACCACCAAGCGAAACATCGCATCGAGCGAGCACGTACTCGGATGGAAGCCGGTCTT
GTCGATCAGGATGATCTGGACGAAGAGCATCAGGGGCTCGCGCCAGCCGAACTGTTCGCCAGGCTCAAGG
CGAGCATGCCCGACGGCGAGGATCTCGTCGTGACCCATGGCGATGCCTGCTTGCCGAATATCATGGTGGA
AAATGGCCGCTTTTCTGGATTCATCGACTGTGGCCGGCTGGGTGTGGCGGACCGCTATCAGGACATAGCG
TTGGCTACCCGTGATATTGCTGAAGAGCTTGGCGGCGAATGGGCTGACCGCTTCCTCGTGCTTTACGGTA
TCGCCGCTCCCGATTCGCAGCGCATCGCCTTCTATCGCCTTCTTGACGAGTTCTTCTGAGCGGGACTCTG
GGGTTCGAAATGACCGACCAAGCGACGCCCAACCTGCCATCACGAGATTTCGATTCCACCGCCGCCTTCT
ATGAAAGGTTGGGCTTCGGAATCGTTTTCCGGGACGCCGGCTGGATGATCCTCCAGCGCGGGGATCTCAT
GCTGGAGTTCTTCGCCCACCCTAGGGGGAGGCTAACTGAAACACGGAAGGAGACAATACCGGAAGGAACC
CGCGCTATGACGGCAATAAAAAGACAGAATAAAACGCACGGTGTTGGGTCGTTTGTTCATAAACGCGGGG
TTCGGTCCCAGGGCTGGCACTCTGTCGATACCCCACCGAGACCCCATTGGGGCCAATACGCCCGCGTTTC
TTCCTTTTCCCCACCCCACCCCCCAAGTTCGGGTGAAGGCCCAGGGCTCGCAGCCAACGTCGGGGCGGCA
GGCCCTGCCATAGCCTCAGGTTACTCATATATACTTTAGATTGATTTAAAACTTCATTTTTAATTTAAAA
GGATCTAGGTGAAGATCCTTTTTGATAATCTCATGACCAAAATCCCTTAACGTGAGTTTTCGTTCCACTG
AGCGTCAGACCCCGTAGAAAAGATCAAAGGATCTTCTTGAGATCCTTTTTTTCTGCGCGTAATCTGCTGC
TTGCAAACAAAAAAACCACCGCTACCAGCGGTGGTTTGTTTGCCGGATCAAGAGCTACCAACTCTTTTTC
CGAAGGTAACTGGCTTCAGCAGAGCGCAGATACCAAATACTGTTCTTCTAGTGTAGCCGTAGTTAGGCCA
CCACTTCAAGAACTCTGTAGCACCGCCTACATACCTCGCTCTGCTAATCCTGTTACCAGTGGCTGCTGCC
AGTGGCGATAAGTCGTGTCTTACCGGGTTGGACTCAAGACGATAGTTACCGGATAAGGCGCAGCGGTCGG
GCTGAACGGGGGGTTCGTGCACACAGCCCAGCTTGGAGCGAACGACCTACACCGAACTGAGATACCTACA
GCGTGAGCTATGAGAAAGCGCCACGCTTCCCGAAGGGAGAAAGGCGGACAGGTATCCGGTAAGCGGCAGG
GTCGGAACAGGAGAGCGCACGAGGGAGCTTCCAGGGGGAAACGCCTGGTATCTTTATAGTCCTGTCGGGT
TTCGCCACCTCTGACTTGAGCGTCGATTTTTGTGATGCTCGTCAGGGGGGCGGAGCCTATGGAAAAACGC
CAGCAACGCGGCCTTTTTACGGTTCCTGGCCTTTTGCTGGCCTTTTGCTCACATGTTCTTTCCTGCGTTA
TCCCCTGATTCTGTGGATAACCGTATTACCGCCATGCATTAGTTATTAATAGTAATCAATTACGGGGTCA
TTAGTTCATAGCCCATATATGGAGTTCCG
