>Addgene plasmid #57244 | PS-CFP2-Paxillin-22 | depositor partial sequence | sequence record 88380 | insert sequence
GACGTCAGATCCGCTAGCACCATGGACGACCTCGATGCCTTACTGGCAGACCTGGAATCCACCACCTCGC
ATATCTCTAAGCGACCGGTGTTTCTAACAGAGGAAACGCCTTACTCCTACCCAACTGGAAACCATACGTA
CCAGGAGATTGCTGTGCCACCGCCGGTGCCCCCGCCGCCTTCCAGTGAGGCCCTAAATGGCACTGTGATT
GACCCCTTAGACCAGTGGCAACCCAGCGTGTCCAGATACGGCCACCAGCAACCTCAGTCCCAGTCTCCGA
TATACAGCTCTAGTGCCAAAAGCTCCAGTGCCTCTGTTCCTAGAGACGGGCTCAGCTCCCCTTCTCCCCG
TGCCAGTGAGGAGGAACACGTGTACAGCTTCCCAAACAAGCAGAAGTCTGCAGAACCATCTCCCACAATG
ACCAGCACCTCCCTGGGCAGCAACCTCTCGGAACTGGACAGGCTTCTCCTGGAACTGAATGCTGTTCAAC
ATAATCCCCCCAGTGGCTTCTCAGCAGATGAAGTCAGCAGAAGCCCATCACTGCCCAATGTGACCGGACC
TCACTATGTCATCCCAGAGAGCAGCAGCTCTGCAGGAGGGAAGGCTGCACCCCCTACAAAAGAAAAACCA
AAGCGGAATGGTGGGCGTGGGATTGAAGATGTGCGTCCCAGTGTGGAGAGCCTGCTGGATGAGCTGGAGA
GCTCTGTGCCAAGCCCAGTCCCTGCAATCACTGTGAGCCAAGGGGAGGTGAGCAGCCCCCAGCGTGTCAA
CGCCAGTCAGCAGCAGACCCGTATCTCTGCTTCTTCAGCTACACGAGAACTGGATGAGCTGATGGCGTCC
CTCTCTGACTTTAAGTTCATGGCACAGGGGAAAGCCGGCGGCAGCAGCTCCCCACCATCCACCACCCCAA
AGCCT
