>Addgene plasmid #57244 | PS-CFP2-Paxillin-22 | depositor partial sequence | sequence record 88381 | insert sequence 2
AGCGCCGCGGCTCGCTGTGCTCTGGCTGCCAGAAGCCCATCACGGGACGCTGCATCACTGCCATGGGCAA
GAAATTTCACCCCGAACACTTTGTCTGTGCCTTCTGCCTCAAGCAGCTCAACAAAGGAACCTTCAAAGAA
CAGAACGACAAGCCCTACTGTCAGAACTGCTTTCTCAAACTCTTCTGTCTCGAGCTCAAGCTTCGAATTC
TGCAGTCGACGGTACCGCGGGCCCGGGATCCACCGGTCGCCACCATGAGCAAGGGCGCCGAGCTGTTCAC
CGGCATCGTGCCCATCCTGATCGAGCTGAATGGCGATGTGAATGGCCACAAGTTCAGCGTGAGCGGCGAG
GGCGAGGGCGATGCCACCTACGGCAAGCTGACCCTGAAGTTCATCTGCACCACCGGCAAGCTGCCTGTGC
CCTGGCCCACCCTGGTGGCCACCCTGAGCTACGGCGTGCAGTGCTTCTCACGCTACCCCGATCACATGAA
GCAGCACGACTTCTTCAAGAGCGCCATGCCTGAGGGCTACATCCAGGAGCGCACCATCTTCTTCGAGGAT
GACGGCAACTACAAGACGCGCGCCGAGGTGAAGTTCGAGGGCGATACCCTGGTGAGTCGCATCGAGCTGA
CCGGCACTGATTTCAAGGAGGATGGCAACATCCTGGGCAATAAGATGGAGTACAACTACAACGCCACCAA
TGTGTACATCGTGGCCGACAAGGCCAGGAATGGCATCAAGGTGAACTTCAAGGTCCGCCACAACATCAAG
GATGGCAGCGTGCAGCTGGCCGACCACTACCAGCAGAATACCCCCATCGGCGATGGCCCTGTGCTGCTGC
CCGATAACCACTACCTGTCCACCCAGAGCGCCCTGTCCAAGGACCCCAACGAGAAGCGCGATCACATGAT
CTACCTCGAGTTCGTGACCGCCGCCGCCATCACCCACGGCATGGATGAGCTGTACAAGTAAAGCGGCCGC
GACTCTAGA
